Addgene plasmid #215861: pSuperCRISPR-sgRNA-RL864R-TTTA
Purpose: This plasmid encodes sgRNA that target Renilla luciferase with stretch sequence
Depositing lab: Kumiko Ui-Tei. Depositing organization: The University of Tokyo. Publication: Enhancement of single guide RNA transcription for efficient CRISPR/Cas-based genomic engineering. Ui-Tei K, Maruyama S, Nakano Y. Genome. 2017 Jun;60(6):537-545. doi: 10.1139/gen-2016-0127. Epub 2017 Jan 26. PubMed 28177825.
Backbone
  Vector backbone: pSuper
  Vector type: Mammalian Expression, Retroviral
Growth in bacteria
  Bacterial resistance: Ampicillin, 100 μg/mL
  Growth temperature: 37°C
  Growth strain: NEB Stable
  Copy number: High Copy
Gene/Insert
  Gene/Insert name: sgRNA-RL864R with TTTA stretch
  gRNA/shRNA sequence: Unspecified
  Species: Other
  Cloning method: Restriction Enzyme; 5′ cloning site Unknown (unknown if destroyed)
Terms and licenses: Academic/Nonprofit Terms; Industry Terms: Not Available to Industry
How to cite: pSuperCRISPR-sgRNA-RL864R-TTTA was a gift from Kumiko Ui-Tei (Addgene plasmid # 215861 ; http://n2t.net/addgene:215861 ; RRID:Addgene_215861)
