[The description below was written by a language model from this plasmid's Addgene catalogue record and pLannotate feature annotations shown in this document.]
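Description:
pSuperCRISPR-sgRNA-RL864R-TTTA is a 6.4 kb mammalian expression plasmid built on a retroviral form of the pSuper backbone, carrying a single guide RNA directed against Renilla luciferase. It is maintained in E. coli through a high-copy ColE1/pUC-type origin and selected with ampicillin via the β-lactamase gene. Short annotated fragments of lacI, rop, bom, lacZα, TcR and env appear to be non-functional remnants of the parental vectors.

The retroviral cassette is framed by a murine embryonic stem cell virus 5' LTR and a self-inactivating (ΔU3) Moloney murine leukemia virus 3' LTR. The MESV Ψ packaging signal and a truncated, start-codon-less gag segment allow the transcript to be packaged when viral proteins are supplied in trans. Within this unit, the human H1 RNA polymerase III promoter sits on the reverse strand and drives the guide, which ends in the Streptococcus pyogenes Cas9 gRNA scaffold. The short gap between promoter and scaffold is where the RL864R spacer would lie, although the record does not give the targeting sequence. A mouse PGK promoter in the forward orientation expresses puromycin N-acetyltransferase, allowing selection of transfected or transduced mammalian cells. No Cas9 gene is annotated, so the nuclease must come from another source.

The "TTTA" in the name refers to a stretch sequence in the sgRNA; the record does not say where it lies or what it replaces. The associated study concerned enhancing sgRNA transcription to improve CRISPR/Cas genome engineering, which suggests the construct is one of a set of stretch variants compared for sgRNA expression and activity against a Renilla luciferase target.
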