Features (pLannotate 1.2.2; 22 found; start..end, strand, type, name):
    579..920     +  misc_feature   MESV Ψ: packaging signal of murine embryonic stem cell virus
    987..1403    +  CDS            gag (truncated): truncated Moloney murine leukemia virus (MMLV) gag gene lacking the start codon
   1420..1446    -  misc_feature   MCS (fragment): pBluescript multiple cloning site
   1453..1528    -  misc_RNA       gRNA scaffold: guide RNA scaffold for the Streptococcus pyogenes CRISPR/Cas9 system
   1557..1771    -  promoter       H1 promoter: human H1 RNA promoter
   1782..2281    +  promoter       PGK promoter: mouse phosphoglycerate kinase 1 promoter
   2306..2905    +  CDS            PuroR: puromycin N-acetyltransferase; pac from Streptomyces alboniger; confers resistance to puromycin
   3004..3038    +  LTR            3' LTR (ΔU3) (fragment): self-inactivating 3' long terminal repeat (LTR) from Moloney murine leukemia virus
   3035..3329    +  LTR            3' LTR (ΔU3) (fragment): self-inactivating 3' long terminal repeat (LTR) from Moloney murine leukemia virus
   3491..3507    -  protein_bind   lac operator: The lac repressor binds to the lac operator to inhibit transcription in E. coli. This inhibition can be relieved by adding lactose or isopropyl-β-D-thiogalactopyranoside (IPTG). lac repressor encoded by lacI
   3515..3545    -  promoter       lac promoter: promoter for the E. coli lac operon
   3560..3581    -  protein_bind   CAP binding site: CAP binding activates transcription in the presence of cAMP. E. coli catabolite activator protein
   3594..3686    -  CDS            lacI (fragment): lac repressor; lacI; The lac repressor binds to the lac operator to inhibit transcription in E. coli. This inhibition can be relieved by adding lactose or isopropyl-β-D-thiogalactopyranoside (IPTG).
   3869..4457    -  rep_origin     ori: high-copy-number ColE1/pMB1/pBR322/pUC origin of replication
   4628..5488    -  CDS            AmpR: β-lactamase; bla; confers resistance to ampicillin, carbenicillin, and related antibiotics
   5489..5593    -  promoter       AmpR promoter: bla
   5688..5723    +  CDS            rop (fragment): Rop protein, which maintains plasmids at low copy number; rop
   5825..5924    +  misc_feature   bom (fragment): basis of mobility region from pBR322
   5930..6079    -  CDS            lacZα (fragment): LacZα fragment of β-galactosidase; lacZ fragment
   6079..6280    -  CDS            TcR (fragment): tetracycline efflux protein; tet; confers resistance to tetracycline
   6281..6379    +  CDS            env (fragment): murine leukemia virus gPr80 envelope polyprotein precursor; env; proteolytically cleaved into gp70SU and p15TM subunits
   6421..515     +  LTR            5' LTR (across the origin): 5' long terminal repeat from murine embryonic stem cell virus
>Addgene plasmid #215861 | pSuperCRISPR-sgRNA-RL864R-TTTA | addgene full sequence | sequence record 430704 | Addgene NGS Result
TGAAAGACCCCACCTGTAGGTTTGGCAAGCTAGCTTAAGTAACGCCATTTTGCAAGGCATGGAAAATACA
TAACTGAGAATAGAGAAGTTCAGATCAAGGTTAGGAACAGAGAGACAGCAGAATATGGGCCAAACAGGAT
ATCTGTGGTAAGCAGTTCCTGCCCCGGCTCAGGGCCAAGAACAGATGGTCCCCAGATGCGGTCCCGCCCT
CAGCAGTTTCTAGAGAACCATCAGATGTTTCCAGGGTGCCCCAAGGACCTGAAATGACCCTGTGCCTTAT
TTGAACTAACCAATCAGTTCGCTTCTCGCTTCTGTTCGCGCGCTTCTGCTCCCCGAGCTCAATAAAAGAG
CCCACAACCCCTCACTCGGCGCGCCAGTCCTCCGATAGACTGCGTCGCCCGGGTACCCGTATTCCCAATA
AAGCCTCTTGCTGTTTGCATCCGAATCGTGGACTCGCTGATCCTTGGGAGGGTCTCCTCAGATTGATTGA
CTGCCCACCTCGGGGGTCTTTCATTTGGAGGTTCCACCGAGATTTGGAGACCCCTGCCCAGGGACCACCG
ACCCCCCAGCCGGGAGGTAAGCTGGCCAGCGGTCGTTTCGTGTCTGTCTCTGTCTTTGTGCGTGTTTGTG
CCGGCATCTAATGTTTGCGCCTGCGTCTGTACTAGTTAGCTAACTAGCTCTGTATCTGGCGGACCCGTGG
TGGAACTGACGAGTTCTGAACACCCGGCCGCAACCCTGGGAGACGTCCCAGGGACTTTGGGGGCCGTTTT
TGTGGCCCGACCTGAGGAAGGGAGTCGATGTGGAATCCGACCCCGTCAGGATATGTGGTTCTGGTAGGAG
ACGAGAACCTAAAACAGTTCCCGCCTCCGTCTGAATTTTTGCTTTCGGTTTGGAACCGAAGCCGCGCGTC
TTGTCTGCTGCAGCGCTGCAGCATCGTTCTGTGTTGTCTCTGTCTGACTGTGTTTCTGTATTTGTCTGAA
AATTAGGGCCAGACTGTTACCACTCCCTTAAGTTTGACCTTAGGTCACTGGAAAGATGTCGAGCGGATCG
CTCACAACCAGTCGGTAGATGTCAAGAAGAGACGTTGGGTTACCTTCTGCTCTGCAGAATGGCCAACCTT
TAACGTCGGATGGCCGCGAGACGGCACCTTTAACCGAGACCTCATCACCCAGGTTAAGATCAAGGTCTTT
TCACCTGGCCCGCATGGACACCCAGACCAGGTCCCCTACATCGTGACCTGGGAAGCCTTGGCTTTTGACC
CCCCTCCCTGGGTCAAGCCCTTTGTACACCCTAAGCCTCCGCCTCCTCTTCCTCCATCCGCCCCGTCTCT
CCCCCTTGAACCTCCTCGTTCGACCCCGCCTCGATCCTCCCTTTATCCAGCCCTCACTCCTTCTCTAGGC
GCCGGAATTAGATCGATCTCTCGAGGTCGACGGTATCGATAAGCTTAAAAAAGCACCGACTCGGTGCCAC
TTTTTCAAGTTGATAACGGACTAGCCTTATTTAAACTTGCTATTTCTAGCTCTTAAACGGAGGACGCTCC
AGATGAAACGGGATCTGTGGTCTCATACAGAACTTATAAGATTCCCAAATCCAAAGACATTTCACGTTTA
TGGTGATTTCCCAGAACACATAGCGACATGCAAATATTGCAGGGCGCCACTCCCCTGTCCCTCACAGCCA
TCTTCCTGCCAGGGCGCACGCGCGCTGGGTGTTCCCGCCTAGTGACACTGGGCCCGCGATTCCTTGGAGC
GGGTTGATGACGTCAGCGTTCGAATTCTACCGGGTAGGGGAGGCGCTTTTCCCAAGGCAGTCTGGAGCAT
GCGCTTTAGCAGCCCCGCTGGGCACTTGGCGCTACACAAGTGGCCTCTGGCCTCGCACACATTCCACATC
CACCGGTAGGCGCCAACCGGCTCCGTTCTTTGGTGGCCCCTTCGCGCCACCTTCTACTCCTCCCCTAGTC
AGGAAGTTCCCCCCCGCCCCGCAGCTCGCGTCGTGCAGGACGTGACAAATGGAAGTAGCACGTCTCACTA
GTCTCGTGCAGATGGACAGCACCGCTGAGCAATGGAAGCGGGTAGGCCTTTGGGGCAGCGGCCAATAGCA
GCTTTGCTCCTTCGCTTTCTGGGCTCAGAGGCTGGGAAGGGGTGGGTCCGGGGGCGGGCTCAGGGGCGGG
CTCAGGGGCGGGGCGGGCGCCCGAAGGTCCTCCGGAGGCCCGGCATTCTGCACGCTTCAAAAGCGCACGT
CTGCCGCGCTGTTCTCCTCTTCCTCATCTCCGGGCCTTTCGACCTGCAGCCCAAGCTAGCTTACCATGAC
CGAGTACAAGCCCACGGTGCGCCTCGCCACCCGCGACGACGTCCCCAGGGCCGTACGCACCCTCGCCGCC
GCGTTCGCCGACTACCCCGCCACGCGCCACACCGTCGATCCGGACCGCCACATCGAGCGGGTCACCGAGC
TGCAAGAACTCTTCCTCACGCGCGTCGGGCTCGACATCGGCAAGGTGTGGGTCGCGGACGACGGCGCCGC
GGTGGCGGTCTGGACCACGCCGGAGAGCGTCGAAGCGGGGGCGGTGTTCGCCGAGATCGGCCCGCGCATG
GCCGAGTTGAGCGGTTCCCGGCTGGCCGCGCAGCAACAGATGGAAGGCCTCCTGGCGCCGCACCGGCCCA
AGGAGCCCGCGTGGTTCCTGGCCACCGTCGGCGTCTCGCCCGACCACCAGGGCAAGGGTCTGGGCAGCGC
CGTCGTGCTCCCCGGAGTGGAGGCGGCCGAGCGCGCCGGGGTGCCCGCCTTCCTGGAGACCTCCGCGCCC
CGCAACCTCCCCTTCTACGAGCGGCTCGGCTTCACCGTCACCGCCGACGTCGAGGTGCCCGAAGGACCGC
GCACCTGGTGCATGACCCGCAAGCCCGGTGCCTGACGCCCGCCCCACGACCCGCAGCGCCCGACCGAAAG
GAGCGCACGACCCCATGCATCGATAAAATAAAAGATTTTATTTAGTCTCCAGAAAAAGGGGGGAATGAAA
GACCCCACCTGTAGGTTTGGCAAGCTAGAGAACCATCAGATGTTTCCAGGGTGCCCCAAGGACCTGAAAT
GACCCTGTGCCTTATTTGAACTAACCAATCAGTTCGCTTCTCGCTTCTGTTCGCGCGCTTCTGCTCCCCG
AGCTCAATAAAAGAGCCCACAACCCCTCACTCGGCGCGCCAGTCCTCCGATAGACTGCGTCGCCCGGGTA
CCCGTGTATCCAATAAACCCTCTTGCAGTTGCATCCGACTTGTGGTCTCGCTGTTCCTTGGGAGGGTCTC
CTCTGAGTGATTGACTACCCGTCAGCGGGGGTCTTTCATGGGTAACAGTTTCTTGAAGTTGGAGAACAAC
ATTCTGAGGGTAGGAGTCGAATATTAAGTAATCCTGACTCAATTAGCCACTGTTTTGAATCCACATACTC
CAATACTCCTGAAATAGTTCATTATGGACAGCGCAGAAAGAGCTGGGGAGAATTGTGAAATTGTTATCCG
CTCACAATTCCACACAACATACGAGCCGGAAGCATAAAGTGTAAAGCCTGGGGTGCCTAATGAGTGAGCT
AACTCACATTAATTGCGTTGCGCTCACTGCCCGCTTTCCAGTCGGGAAACCTGTCGTGCCAGCTGCATTA
ATGAATCGGCCAACGCGCGGGGAGAGGCGGTTTGCGTATTGGGCGCTCTTCCGCTTCCTCGCTCACTGAC
TCGCTGCGCTCGGTCGTTCGGCTGCGGCGAGCGGTATCAGCTCACTCAAAGGCGGTAATACGGTTATCCA
CAGAATCAGGGGATAACGCAGGAAAGAACATGTGAGCAAAAGGCCAGCAAAAGGCCAGGAACCGTAAAAA
GGCCGCGTTGCTGGCGTTTTTCCATAGGCTCCGCCCCCCTGACGAGCATCACAAAAATCGACGCTCAAGT
CAGAGGTGGCGAAACCCGACAGGACTATAAAGATACCAGGCGTTTCCCCCTGGAAGCTCCCTCGTGCGCT
CTCCTGTTCCGACCCTGCCGCTTACCGGATACCTGTCCGCCTTTCTCCCTTCGGGAAGCGTGGCGCTTTC
TCATAGCTCACGCTGTAGGTATCTCAGTTCGGTGTAGGTCGTTCGCTCCAAGCTGGGCTGTGTGCACGAA
CCCCCCGTTCAGCCCGACCGCTGCGCCTTATCCGGTAACTATCGTCTTGAGTCCAACCCGGTAAGACACG
ACTTATCGCCACTGGCAGCAGCCACTGGTAACAGGATTAGCAGAGCGAGGTATGTAGGCGGTGCTACAGA
GTTCTTGAAGTGGTGGCCTAACTACGGCTACACTAGAAGAACAGTATTTGGTATCTGCGCTCTGCTGAAG
CCAGTTACCTTCGGAAAAAGAGTTGGTAGCTCTTGATCCGGCAAACAAACCACCGCTGGTAGCGGTGGTT
TTTTTGTTTGCAAGCAGCAGATTACGCGCAGAAAAAAAGGATCTCAAGAAGATCCTTTGATCTTTTCTAC
GGGGTCTGACGCTCAGTGGAACGAAAACTCACGTTAAGGGATTTTGGTCATGAGATTATCAAAAAGGATC
TTCACCTAGATCCTTTTAAATTAAAAATGAAGTTTTAAATCAATCTAAAGTATATATGAGTAAACTTGGT
CTGACAGTTACCAATGCTTAATCAGTGAGGCACCTATCTCAGCGATCTGTCTATTTCGTTCATCCATAGT
TGCCTGACTCCCCGTCGTGTAGATAACTACGATACGGGAGGGCTTACCATCTGGCCCCAGTGCTGCAATG
ATACCGCGAGACCCACGCTCACCGGCTCCAGATTTATCAGCAATAAACCAGCCAGCCGGAAGGGCCGAGC
GCAGAAGTGGTCCTGCAACTTTATCCGCCTCCATCCAGTCTATTAATTGTTGCCGGGAAGCTAGAGTAAG
TAGTTCGCCAGTTAATAGTTTGCGCAACGTTGTTGCCATTGCTACAGGCATCGTGGTGTCACGCTCGTCG
TTTGGTATGGCTTCATTCAGCTCCGGTTCCCAACGATCAAGGCGAGTTACATGATCCCCCATGTTGTGCA
AAAAAGCGGTTAGCTCCTTCGGTCCTCCGATCGTTGTCAGAAGTAAGTTGGCCGCAGTGTTATCACTCAT
GGTTATGGCAGCACTGCATAATTCTCTTACTGTCATGCCATCCGTAAGATGCTTTTCTGTGACTGGTGAG
TACTCAACCAAGTCATTCTGAGAATAGTGTATGCGGCGACCGAGTTGCTCTTGCCCGGCGTCAATACGGG
ATAATACCGCGCCACATAGCAGAACTTTAAAAGTGCTCATCATTGGAAAACGTTCTTCGGGGCGAAAACT
CTCAAGGATCTTACCGCTGTTGAGATCCAGTTCGATGTAACCCACTCGTGCACCCAACTGATCTTCAGCA
TCTTTTACTTTCACCAGCGTTTCTGGGTGAGCAAAAACAGGAAGGCAAAATGCCGCAAAAAAGGGAATAA
GGGCGACACGGAAATGTTGAATACTCATACTCTTCCTTTTTCAATATTATTGAAGCATTTATCAGGGTTA
TTGTCTCATGAGCGGATACATATTTGAATGTATTTAGAAAAATAAACAAATAGGGGTTCCGCGCACATTT
CCCCGAAAAGTGCCACCTGACGTCTAAGAAACCATTATTATCATGACATTAACCTATAAAAATAGGCGTA
TCACGAGGCCCTTTCGTCTCGCGCGTTTCGGTGATGACGGTGAAAACCTCTGACACATGCAGCTCCCGGA
GACGGTCACAGCTTGTCTGTAAGCGGATGCCGGGAGCAGACAAGCCCGTCAGGGCGCGTCAGCGGGTGTT
GGCGGGTGTCGGGGCTGGCTTAACTATGCGGCATCAGAGCAGATTGTACTGAGAGTGCACCATATGCGGT
GTGAAATACCGCACAGATGCGTAAGGAGAAAATACCGCATCAGGCGCCATTCGCCATTCAGGCTGCGCAA
CTGTTGGGAAGGGCGATCGGTGCGGGCCTCTTCGCTATTACGCCAGCTGGCGAAAGGGGGATGTGCTGCA
AGGCGATTAAGTTGGGTAACGCCAGGGTTTTCCCAGTCACGACGTTGTAAAACGACGGCGCAAGGAATGG
TGCATGCAAGGAGATGGCGCCCAACAGTCCCCCGGCCACGGGGCCTGCCACCATACCCACGCCGAAACAA
GCGCTCATGAGCCCGAAGTGGCGAGCCCGATCTTCCCCATCGGTGATGTCGGCGATATAGGCGCCAGCAA
CCGCACCTGTGGCGCCGGTGATGCCGGCCACGATGCGTCCGGCGTAGAGGCGATTAGTCCAATTTGTTAA
AGACAGGATATCAGTGGTCCAGGCTCTAGTTTTGACTCAACAATATCACCAGCTGAAGCCTATAGAGTAC
GAGCCATAGATAAAATAAAAGATTTTATTTAGTCTCCAGAAAAAGGGGGGAA
